>Addgene plasmid #20428 | pWZL Neo Myr Flag AXL | addgene partial sequence | sequence record 26250 | 20428 with pWZL-f 5'-GAACCTCCTCGTTCGACC
CTCCTTCTCTAGGCGCCGGCCGGATCCAGAATTCGCCACCATGGGGTCTTCAAAATCTAAACCAAAGGAC
CCCAGCCAGCGCCGGCGCAGGATCCGAGGTTACCTTGACTACAAAGACGATGACGACAAGCAATTGACAA
GTTTGTACAAAAAAGTTGGCATGGCGTGGCGGTGCCCCAGGATGGGCAGGGTCCCGCTGGCCTGGTGCTT
GGCGCTGTGCGGCTGGGCGTGCATGGCCCCCAGGGGCACGCAGGCTGAAGAAAGTCCCTTCGTGGGCAAC
CCAGGGAATATCACAGGTGCCCGGGGACTCACGGGCACCCTTCGGTGTCAGCTCCAGGTTCAGGGAGAGC
CCCCCGAGGTACATTGGCTTCGGGATGGACAGATCCTGGAGCTCGCGGACAGCACCCAGACCCAGGTGCC
CCTGGGTGAGGATGAACAGGATGACTGGATAGTGGTCAGCCAGCTCAGAATCACCTCCCTGCAGCTTTCC
GACACGGGACAGTACCAGTGTTTGGTGTTTCTGGGACATCAGACCTTCGTGTCCCAGCCTGGCTATGTTG
GGCTGGAGGGCTTGCCTTACTTCCTGGAGGAGCCCGAAGACAGGACTGTGGCCGCCAACACCCCCTTCAA
CCTGAGCTGCCAAGCTCAGGGACCCCCAGAGCCCGTGGACCTACTCTGGCTCCAGGATGCTGTCCCCCTG
GCCACGGCTCCAGGTCACGGCCCCCAGCGCA
