[The description below was written by a language model from this plasmid's Addgene catalogue record.]
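Description:
pWZL Neo Myr Flag AXL is a retroviral mammalian expression plasmid built on the Gateway-compatible pWZL-Neo-Myr-Flag-DEST backbone. It is propagated in bacteria under ampicillin selection, and a recombination-deficient strain is recommended to limit rearrangement, as is common for retroviral vectors with repeated sequences. After the vector is packaged into retrovirus and delivered to mammalian target cells, transduced cells can be selected with G418 through the neomycin resistance marker. No feature table accompanies the record. As a result, the promoter driving the insert, the bacterial origin and the arrangement of the viral elements are not explicitly stated, and the copy number is listed as unknown.

The insert is the human AXL receptor tyrosine kinase open reading frame. It was first cloned into a Gateway entry vector and then moved into the destination vector by an LR recombination reaction. This places the ORF in frame behind two N-terminal elements supplied by the backbone, a myristoylation signal and a Flag epitope. The myristoylation signal directs lipid modification that tethers the fusion protein to cellular membranes, a strategy generally used to promote kinase activation independently of normal upstream signals. The Flag tag allows the protein to be detected or immunoprecipitated.

The plasmid belongs to a library of myristoylated, Flag-tagged human kinase clones assembled for gain-of-function screens aimed at identifying oncogenic kinases, in work on breast cancer. The depositors note that the gene's identity has been verified but that the clone has not been fully sequenced, so minor mutations cannot be excluded.
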