Addgene plasmid #20428: pWZL Neo Myr Flag AXL
Depositing lab: William Hahn & Jean Zhao. Depositing organization: Dana-Farber Cancer Institute. Publication: Integrative Genomic Approaches Identify IKBKE as a Breast Cancer Oncogene (Kinase Library Clones). Boehm JS, Zhao JJ, Yao J, Kim SY, Firestein R, Dunn IF, Sjostrom SK, Garraway LA, Weremowicz S, Richardson AL, Greulich H, Stewart CJ, Mulvey LA, Shen RR, Ambrogio L, Hirozane-Kishikawa T, Hill DE, Vidal M, Meyerson M, Grenier JK, Hinkle G, Root DE, Roberts TM, Lander ES, Polyak K, Hahn WC. Cell. 2007 Jun 15. 129(6):1065-1079. 10.1016/j.cell.2007.03.052 PubMed 17574021.
Backbone
  Vector backbone: pWZL-Neo-Myr-Flag-DEST
  Backbone manufacturer: William Hahn Lab (available at Addgene, #15300)
  Vector type: Mammalian Expression, Retroviral
  Selectable markers: Neomycin (select with G418)
Growth in bacteria
  Bacterial resistance: Ampicillin, 100 μg/mL
  Growth temperature: 37°C
  Growth strain: Stbl3
  Growth instructions: Stbl3 cells to prevent recombination.
  Copy number: Unknown
Gene/Insert
  Gene/Insert name: AXL (alt name: AXL receptor tyrosine kinase)
  Species: H. sapiens (human)
  GenBank ID: BC032229.1 AAH32229.1
  Entrez Gene: AXL (a.k.a. ARK, AXL3, JTK11, Tyro7, UFO)
  Tag / fusion protein: Myr (N terminal on backbone); Flag (N terminal on backbone)
  Cloning method: Gateway Cloning
  Sequencing primers: 5′ pWZL-Fwd (GAA CCT CCT CGT TCG ACC); 3′ pWZL-Rev (TTC CGG GCC CTC ACA TTG)
Resource information
  A portion of this plasmid was derived from a plasmid made by: 5-G1
Terms and licenses: Academic/Nonprofit Terms; Industry Terms: Not Available to Industry
Depositor comments: ORFs were cloned into Gateway compatible pEntry vectors. An LR recombination reaction was performed to move the ORF to pWZL-Neo-Myr-Flag DEST such that the ORF would have 5' myristoylation and flag tags. This plasmid is part of a kinase library, and the gene has been verified, but has not been fully sequenced for minor mutations. Please see the following link for plasmids from this article that are not part of the kinase library http://www.addgene.org/pubmed/17574021
How to cite: pWZL Neo Myr Flag AXL was a gift from William Hahn & Jean Zhao (Addgene plasmid # 20428 ; http://n2t.net/addgene:20428 ; RRID:Addgene_20428)
