LOCUS       Exported 10648 bp ds-DNA circular SYN 12-MAY-2021
DEFINITION  synthetic circular DNA
ACCESSION   .
VERSION     .
KEYWORDS    pWZL Neo Myr Flag AXL
SOURCE      synthetic DNA construct
  ORGANISM  synthetic DNA construct
REFERENCE   1 (bases 1 to 10648)
  AUTHORS   Boehm JS, Zhao JJ, Yao J, Kim SY, Firestein R, Dunn IF, Sjostrom SK,
            Garraway LA, Weremowicz S, Richardson AL, Greulich H, Stewart CJ,
            Mulvey LA, Shen RR, Ambrogio L, Hirozane-Kishikawa T, Hill DE, Vidal
            M, Meyerson M, Grenier JK, Hinkle G, Root DE, Roberts TM, Lander ES,
            Polyak K, Hahn WC
  TITLE     Integrative Genomic Approaches Identify IKBKE as a Breast Cancer
            Oncogene (Kinase Library Clones)
  JOURNAL   Cell. 2007 Jun 15. 129(6):1065-1079.
  PUBMED    17574021
REFERENCE   2 (bases 1 to 10648)
  AUTHORS   .
  TITLE     Direct Submission
  JOURNAL   Exported May 12, 2021 from SnapGene Server 1.1.58
            http://www.snapgene.com
FEATURES             Location/Qualifiers
     source          1..10648
                     /organism="synthetic DNA construct"
                     /mol_type="other DNA"
     rep_origin      complement(94..521)
                     /direction=LEFT
                     /label=f1 ori
                     /note="f1 bacteriophage origin of replication; arrow
                     indicates direction of (+) strand synthesis"
     primer_bind     complement(204..225)
                     /label=F1ori-F
                     /note="F1 origin, forward primer"
     primer_bind     416..435
                     /label=F1ori-R
                     /note="F1 origin, reverse primer"
     enhancer        666..1045
                     /label=CMV enhancer
                     /note="human cytomegalovirus immediate early enhancer"
     promoter        1046..1249
                     /label=CMV promoter
                     /note="human cytomegalovirus (CMV) immediate early
                     promoter"
     primer_bind     1200..1220
                     /label=CMV-F
                     /note="Human CMV immediate early promoter, forward primer"
     misc_feature    1470..1669
                     /label=MMLV Psi
                     /note="packaging signal of Moloney murine leukemia virus
                     (MMLV)"
     CDS             1870..2286
                     /label=gag (truncated)
                     /note="truncated Moloney murine leukemia virus (MMLV) gag
                     gene lacking the start codon"
     primer_bind     2216..2238
                     /label=pLXSN 5'
                     /note="Murine stem cell virus, forward primer. Also called
                     MSCV"
     primer_bind     2254..2270
                     /label=pBABE 5'
                     /note="Psi packaging signal, forward primer for pBABE
                     vectors"
     regulatory      2304..2313
                     /regulatory_class="other"
                     /note="vertebrate consensus sequence for strong initiation
                     of translation (Kozak, 1987)"
     CDS             2310..2351
                     /codon_start=1
                     /product="N-myristoylation signal from Src kinase (Pellman
                     et al., 1985; Kaplan et al., 1988)"
                     /label=myr
                     /translation="MGSSKSKPKDPSQR"
     CDS             2376..2399
                     /codon_start=1
                     /product="FLAG(R) epitope tag, followed by an enterokinase
                     cleavage site"
                     /label=FLAG
                     /translation="DYKDDDDK"
     protein_bind    2406..2430
                     /gene="mutant version of attB"
                     /label=attB1
                     /bound_moiety="BP Clonase(TM)"
                     /note="recombination site for the Gateway(R) BP reaction"
     protein_bind    complement(5113..5137)
                     /gene="mutant version of attB"
                     /label=attB2
                     /bound_moiety="BP Clonase(TM)"
                     /note="recombination site for the Gateway(R) BP reaction"
     misc_feature    5196..5657
                     /label=IRES
                     /note="internal ribosome entry site (IRES) of the
                     encephalomyocarditis virus (EMCV)"
     primer_bind     complement(5252..5269)
                     /label=IRES reverse
                     /note="IRES internal ribosome entry site, reverse primer.
                     Also called pCDH-rev"
     primer_bind     5479..5498
                     /label=IRES-F
                     /note="IRES internal ribosome entry site, forward primer"
     CDS             5662..6456
                     /codon_start=1
                     /gene="aph(3')-II (or nptII)"
                     /product="aminoglycoside phosphotransferase from Tn5"
                     /label=NeoR/KanR
                     /note="confers resistance to neomycin, kanamycin, and G418
                     (Geneticin(R))"
                     /translation="MIEQDGLHAGSPAAWVERLFGYDWAQQTIGCSDAAVFRLSAQGRP
                     VLFVKTDLSGALNELQDEAARLSWLATTGVPCAAVLDVVTEAGRDWLLLGEVPGQDLLS
                     SHLAPAEKVSIMADAMRRLHTLDPATCPFDHQAKHRIERARTRMEAGLVDQDDLDEEHQ
                     GLAPAELFARLKARMPDGEDLVVTHGDACLPNIMVENGRFSGFIDCGRLGVADRYQDIA
                     LATRDIAEELGGEWADRFLVLYGIAAPDSQRIAFYRLLDEFF"
     primer_bind     complement(5716..5735)
                     /label=Neo-R
                     /note="Neomycin resistance gene, reverse primer"
     primer_bind     6326..6345
                     /label=Neo-F
                     /note="Neomycin resistance gene, forward primer"
     LTR             6643..7112
                     /note="long terminal repeat from Moloney murine leukemia
                     virus"
     promoter        7148..7252
                     /gene="bla"
                     /label=AmpR promoter
     CDS             7253..8113
                     /codon_start=1
                     /gene="bla"
                     /product="beta-lactamase"
                     /label=AmpR
                     /note="confers resistance to ampicillin, carbenicillin, and
                     related antibiotics"
                     /translation="MSIQHFRVALIPFFAAFCLPVFAHPETLVKVKDAEDQLGARVGYI
                     ELDLNSGKILESFRPEERFPMMSTFKVLLCGAVLSRIDAGQEQLGRRIHYSQNDLVEYS
                     PVTEKHLTDGMTVRELCSAAITMSDNTAANLLLTTIGGPKELTAFLHNMGDHVTRLDRW
                     EPELNEAIPNDERDTTMPVAMATTLRKLLTGELLTLASRQQLIDWMEADKVAGPLLRSA
                     LPAGWFIADKSGAGERGSRGIIAALGPDGKPSRIVVIYTTGSQATMDERNRQIAEIGAS
                     LIKHW"
     primer_bind     complement(7471..7490)
                     /label=Amp-R
                     /note="Ampicillin resistance gene, reverse primer"
     rep_origin      9879..10467
                     /direction=RIGHT
                     /label=ori
                     /note="high-copy-number ColE1/pMB1/pBR322/pUC origin of
                     replication"
     primer_bind     10368..10387
                     /label=pBR322ori-F
                     /note="pBR322 origin, forward primer"
     primer_bind     10621..10638
                     /label=L4440
                     /note="L4440 vector, forward primer"
ORIGIN
        1 agcgcccaat acgcaaaccg cctctccccg cgcgttggcc gattcattaa tgcaactatg
       61 gttggcgcgt tgtaaacgtt aatattttgt taaaattcgc gttaaatttt tgttaaatca
      121 gctcattttt taaccaatag accgaaatcg gcaaaatccc ttataaatca aaagaatagc
      181 ccgagataga gttgagtgtt gttccagttt ggaacaagag tccactatta aagaacgtgg
      241 actccaacgt caaaggnnnn nnnnnnnnnn nnnnnnnnnn nnnnnnnnnn nnnnnnnnnn
      301 nnnnnnnnnn nnnnnnnnnn nnnnnnnnnn nnnnnnnnnn nnnnnnnnnn nnnnnnnnnn
      361 nnnnnnnnnn nnnnnnnnnn nnnnnnnnnn nnnnnnngnn nnnnnnnnnn nnnnnnnnnn
      421 nnnnnnnnnn nnnnnnnnnn nnnnannnnn nnnnnnnnnn nnnnnnnnnn nnnnnnnnnn
      481 nnnnnnnnnn nnnnnnnnnn nnnnnnnnnn nnnnnnnnnn nccgatcttc aatattggcc
      541 attagccata ttattcattg gttatatagc ataaatcaat attggctatt ggccattgca
      601 tacgttgtat ctatatcata atatgtacat ttatattggc tcatgtccaa tatgaccgcc
      661 atgttggcat tgattattga ctagttatta atagtaatca attacggggt cattagttca
      721 tagcccatat atggagttcc gcgttacata acttacggta aatggcccgc ctggctgacc
      781 gcccaacgac ccccgcccat tgacgtcaat aatgacgtat gttcccatag taacgccaat
      841 agggactttc cattgacgtc aatgggtgga gtatttacgg taaactgccc acttggcagt
      901 acatcaagtg tatcatatgc caagtccgcc ccctattgac gtcaatgacg gtaaatggcc
      961 cgcctggcat tatgcccagt acatgacctt acgggacttt cctacttggc agtacatcta
     1021 cgtattagtc atcgctatta ccatggtgat gcggttttgg cagtacacca atgggcgtgg
     1081 atagcggttt gactcacggg gatttccaag tctccacccc attgacgtca atgggagttt
     1141 gttttggcac caaaatcaac gggactttcc aaaatgtcgt aataaccccg ccccgttgac
     1201 gcaaatgggc ggtaggcgtg tacggtggga ggtctatata agcagagctg gtttagtgaa
     1261 ccgcgccagt cctccgattg actgagtcgc ccgggtaccc gtgtatccaa taaaccctct
     1321 tgcagttgca tccgacttgt ggtctcgctg ttccttggga gggtctcctc tgagtgattg
     1381 actacccgtc agcgggggtc tttcatttgg gggctcgtcc gggatcggga gacccctgcc
     1441 cagggaccac cgacccacca ccgggaggca agctggccag caacttatct gtgtctgtcc
     1501 gattgtctag tgtctatgac tgattttatg cgcctgcgtc ggtactagtt agctaactag
     1561 ctctgtatct ggcggacccg tggtggaact gacgagttct gaacacccgg ccgcaaccct
     1621 gggagacgtc ccagggactt tgggggccgt ttttgtggcc cgacctgagg aagggagtcg
     1681 atgtggaatc cgaccccgtc aggatatgtg gttctggtag gagacgagaa cctaaaacag
     1741 ttcccgcctc cgtctgaatt tttgctttcg gtttggaacc gaagccgcgc gtcttgtctg
     1801 ctgcagcgct gcagcatcgt tctgtgttgt ctctgtctga ctgtgtttct gtatttgtct
     1861 gaaaattagg gccagactgt taccactccc ttaagtttga ccttaggtca ctggaaagat
     1921 gtcgagcgga tcgctcacaa ccagtcggta gatgtcaaga agagacgttg ggttaccttc
     1981 tgctctgcag aatggccaac ctttaacgtc ggatggccgc gagacggcac ctttaaccga
     2041 gacctcatca cccaggttaa gatcaaggtc ttttcacctg gcccgcatgg acacccagac
     2101 caggtcccct acatcgtgac ctgggaagcc ttggcttttg acccccctcc ctgggtcaag
     2161 ccctttgtac accctaagcc tccgcctcct cttcctccat ccgccccgtc tctccccctt
     2221 gaacctcctc gttcgacccc gcctcgatcc tccctttatc cagccctcac tccttctcta
     2281 ggcgccggcc ggatccagaa ttcgccacca tggggtcttc aaaatctaaa ccaaaggacc
     2341 ccagccagcg ccggcgcagg atccgaggtt accttgacta caaagacgat gacgacaagc
     2401 aattgacaag tttgtacaaa aaagttggca tggcgtggcg gtgccccagg atgggcaggg
     2461 tcccgctggc ctggtgcttg gcgctgtgcg gctgggcgtg catggccccc aggggcacgc
     2521 aggctgaaga aagtcccttc gtgggcaacc cagggaatat cacaggtgcc cggggactca
     2581 cgggcaccct tcggtgtcag ctccaggttc agggagagcc ccccgaggta cattggcttc
     2641 gggatggaca gatcctggag ctcgcggaca gcacccagac ccaggtgccc ctgggtgagg
     2701 atgaacagga tgactggata gtggtcagcc agctcagaat cacctccctg cagctttccg
     2761 acacgggaca gtaccagtgt ttggtgtttc tgggacatca gaccttcgtg tcccagcctg
     2821 gctatgttgg gctggagggc ttgccttact tcctggagga gcccgaagac aggactgtgg
     2881 ccgccaacac ccccttcaac ctgagctgcc aagctcaggg acccccagag cccgtggacc
     2941 tactctggct ccaggatgct gtccccctgg ccacggctcc aggtcacggc ccccagcgca
     3001 gcctgcatgt tccagggctg aacaagacat cctctttctc ctgcgaagcc cataacgcca
     3061 agggggtcac cacatcccgc acagccacca tcacagtgct cccccagcag ccccgtaacc
     3121 tccacctggt ctcccgccaa cccacggagc tggaggtggc ttggactcca ggcctgagcg
     3181 gcatctaccc cctgacccac tgcaccctgc aggctgtgct gtcagacgat gggatgggca
     3241 tccaggcggg agaaccagac cccccagagg agcccctcac ctcgcaagca tccgtgcccc
     3301 cccatcagct tcggctaggc agcctccatc ctcacacccc ttatcacatc cgcgtggcat
     3361 gcaccagcag ccagggcccc tcatcctgga cccactggct tcctgtggag acgccggagg
     3421 gagtgcccct gggcccccct gagaacatta gtgctacgcg gaatgggagc caggccttcg
     3481 tgcattggca agagccccgg gcgcccctgc agggtaccct gttagggtac cggctggcgt
     3541 atcaaggcca ggacacccca gaggtgctaa tggacatagg gctaaggcaa gaggtgaccc
     3601 tggagctgca gggggacggg tctgtgtcca atctgacagt gtgtgtggca gcctacactg
     3661 ctgctgggga tggaccctgg agcctcccag tacccctgga ggcctggcgc ccagggcaag
     3721 cacagccagt ccaccagctg gtgaaggaac cttcaactcc tgccttctcg tggccctggt
     3781 ggtatgtact gctaggagca gtcgtggccg ctgcctgtgt cctcatcttg gctctcttcc
     3841 ttgtccaccg gcgaaagaag gagacccgtt atggagaagt gtttgaacca acagtggaaa
     3901 gaggtgaact ggtagtcagg taccgcgtgc gcaagtccta cagtcgtcgg accactgaag
     3961 ctaccttgaa cagcttgggc atcagtgaag agctgaagga gaagctgcgg gatgtgatgg
     4021 tggaccggca caaggtggcc ctggggaaga ctctgggaga gggagagttt ggagctgtga
     4081 tggaaggcca gctcaaccag gacgactcca tcctcaaggt ggctgtgaag acgatgaaga
     4141 ttgccatctg cacgaggtca gagctggagg atttcctgag tgaagcggtc tgcatgaagg
     4201 aatttgacca tcccaacgtc atgaggctca tcggtgtctg tttccagggt tctgaacgag
     4261 agagcttccc agcacctgtg gtcatcttac ctttcatgaa acatggagac ctacacagct
     4321 tcctcctcta ttcccggctc ggggaccagc cagtgtacct gcccactcag atgctagtga
     4381 agttcatggc agacatcgcc agtggcatgg agtatctgag taccaagaga ttcatacacc
     4441 gggacctggc ggccaggaac tgcatgctga atgagaacat gtccgtgtgt gtggcggact
     4501 tcgggctctc caagaagatc tacaatgggg actactaccg ccagggacgt atcgccaaga
     4561 tgccagtcaa gtggattgcc attgagagtc tagctgaccg tgtctacacc agcaagagcg
     4621 atgtgtggtc cttcggggtg acaatgtggg agattgccac aagaggccaa accccatatc
     4681 cgggcgtgga gaacagcgag atttatgact atctgcgccg gggaaatcgc ctgaagcagc
     4741 ctgcggactg tctggatgga ctgtatgcct tgatgtcgcg gtgctgggag ctaaatcccc
     4801 aggaccggcc aagttttaca gagctgcggg aagatttgga gaacacactg aaggccttgc
     4861 ctcctgccca ggagcctgac gaaatcctct atgtcaacat ggatgagggt ggaggttatc
     4921 ctgaaccccc tggagctgca ggaggagctg accccccaac ccagccagac cctaaggatt
     4981 cctgtagctg cctcactgcg gctgaggtcc atcctgctgg acgctatgtc ctctgccctt
     5041 ccacaacccc tagccccgct cagcctgctg ataggggctc cccagcagcc ccagggcagg
     5101 aggatggtgc ctgcccaact ttcttgtaca aagtggtttg atctagtcga ccaattccgg
     5161 ttattttcca ccatattgcc gtcttttggc aatgtgaggg cccggaaacc tggccctgtc
     5221 ttcttgacga gcattcctag gggtctttcc cctctcgcca aaggaatgca aggtctgttg
     5281 aatgtcgtga aggaagcagt tcctctggaa gcttcttgaa gacaaacaac gtctgtagcg
     5341 accctttgca ggcagcggaa ccccccacct ggcgacaggt gcctctgcgg ccaaaagcca
     5401 cgtgtataag atacacctgc aaaggcggca caaccccagt gccacgttgt gagttggata
     5461 gttgtggaaa gagtcaaatg gctctcctca agcgtattca acaaggggct gaaggatgcc
     5521 cagaaggtac cccattgtat gggatctgat ctggggcctc ggtgcacatg ctttacatgt
     5581 gtttagtcga ggttaaaaaa cgtctaggcc ccccgaacca cggggacgtg gttttccttt
     5641 gaaaaacacg atgataatac catgattgaa caagatggat tgcacgcagg ttctccggcc
     5701 gcttgggtgg agaggctatt cggctatgac tgggcacaac agacaatcgg ctgctctgat
     5761 gccgccgtgt tccggctgtc agcgcagggg cgcccggttc tttttgtcaa gaccgacctg
     5821 tccggtgccc tgaatgaact gcaggacgag gcagcgcggc tatcgtggct ggccacgacg
     5881 ggcgttcctt gcgcagctgt gctcgacgtt gtcactgaag cgggaaggga ctggctgcta
     5941 ttgggcgaag tgccggggca ggatctcctg tcatctcacc ttgctcctgc cgagaaagta
     6001 tccatcatgg ctgatgcaat gcggcggctg catacgcttg atccggctac ctgcccattc
     6061 gaccaccaag cgaaacatcg catcgagcga gcacgtactc ggatggaagc cggtcttgtc
     6121 gatcaggatg atctggacga agagcatcag gggctcgcgc cagccgaact gttcgccagg
     6181 ctcaaggcgc gcatgcccga cggcgaggat ctcgtcgtga cccatggcga tgcctgcttg
     6241 ccgaatatca tggtggaaaa tggccgcttt tctggattca tcgactgtgg ccggctgggt
     6301 gtggcggacc gctatcagga catagcgttg gctacccgtg atattgctga agagcttggc
     6361 ggcgaatggg ctgaccgctt cctcgtgctt tacggtatcg ccgctcccga ttcgcagcgc
     6421 atcgccttct atcgccttct tgacgagttc ttctgagcgg gactctgggg ttcgcatcga
     6481 taaaataaaa gattttattt agtctccaga aaaagggggg aatgaaagac cccacctgta
     6541 ggtttggcaa gctagcttaa gtaacgccat tttgcaaggc atggaaaaat acataactga
     6601 gaatagagaa gttcagatca aggtcaggaa cagatggaac agctgaatat gggccaaaca
     6661 ggatatctgt ggtaagcagt tcctgccccg gctcagggcc aagaacagat ggaacagctg
     6721 aatatgggcc aaacaggata tctgtggtaa gcagttcctg ccccggctca gggccaagaa
     6781 cagatggtcc ccagatgcgg tccagccctc agcagtttct agagaaccat cagatgtttc
     6841 cagggtgccc caaggacctg aaatgaccct gtgccttatt tgaactaacc aatcagttcg
     6901 cttctcgctt ctgttcgcgc gcttctgctc cccgagctca ataaaagagc ccacaacccc
     6961 tcactcgggg cgccagtcct ccgattgact gagtcgcccg ggtacccgtg tatccaataa
     7021 accctcttgc agttgcatcc gacttgtggt ctcgctgttc cttgggaggg tctcctctga
     7081 gtgattgact acccgtcagc gggggtcttt cacaggccag tggggccgca cttttcgggg
     7141 aaatgtgcgc ggaaccccta tttgtttatt tttctaaata cattcaaata tgtatccgct
     7201 catgagacaa taaccctgat aaatgcttca ataatattga aaaaggaaga gtatgagtat
     7261 tcaacatttc cgtgtcgccc ttattccctt ttttgcggca ttttgccttc ctgtttttgc
     7321 tcacccagaa acgctggtga aagtaaaaga tgctgaagat cagttgggtg cacgagtggg
     7381 ttacatcgaa ctggatctca acagcggtaa gatccttgag agttttcgcc ccgaagaacg
     7441 ttttccaatg atgagcactt ttaaagttct gctatgtggc gcggtattat cccgtattga
     7501 cgccgggcaa gagcaactcg gtcgccgcat acactattct cagaatgact tggttgagta
     7561 ctcaccagtc acagaaaagc atcttacgga tggcatgaca gtaagagaat tatgcagtgc
     7621 tgccataacc atgagtgata acactgcggc caacttactt ctgacaacga tcggaggacc
     7681 gaaggagcta accgcttttt tgcacaacat gggggatcat gtaactcgcc ttgatcgttg
     7741 ggaaccggag ctgaatgaag ccataccaaa cgacgagcgt gacaccacga tgcctgtagc
     7801 aatggcaaca acgttgcgca aactattaac tggcgaacta cttactctag cttcccggca
     7861 acaattaata gactggatgg aggcggataa agttgcagga ccacttctgc gctcggccct
     7921 tccggctggc tggtttattg ctgataaatc tggagccggt gagcgtgggt ctcgcggtat
     7981 cattgcagca ctggggccag atggtaagcc ctcccgtatc gtagttatct acacgacggg
     8041 gagtcaggca actatggatg aacgaaatag acagatcgct gagataggtg cctcactgat
     8101 taagcattgg taactgtcag accaagttta ctcatatata ctttagattg atttgcggcc
     8161 gcgaaaagga caagcagcga aaattcacgc ccccttggga ggtggcggca tatgcaaagg
     8221 atagcactcc cactctacta ctgggtatca tatgctgact gtatatgcat gaggatagca
     8281 tatgctaccc ggatacagat taggatagca tatactaccc agatatagat taggatagca
     8341 tatgctaccc agatatagat taggatagcc tatgctaccc agatataaat taggatagca
     8401 tatactaccc agatatagat taggatagca tatgctaccc agatatagat taggatagcc
     8461 tatgctaccc agatatagat taggatagca tatgctatcc agatatttgg gtagtatatg
     8521 ctacccatgg caacattagc ccaccgtgct ctcagcgacc tcgtgaatat gaggaccaac
     8581 aaccctgtgc ttggcgctca ggcgcaagtg tgtgtaattt gtcctccaga tcgcagcaat
     8641 cgcgccccta tcttggcccg cccacctact tatgcaggta ttccccgggg tgccattagt
     8701 ggttttgtgg gcaagtggtt tgaccgcagt ggttagcggg gttacaatca gccaagttat
     8761 tacaccctta ttttacagtc caaaaccgca gggcggcgtg tgggggctga cgcgtgcccc
     8821 cactccacaa tttcaaaaaa aagagtggcc acttgtcttt gtttatgggc cccattggcg
     8881 tggagccccg tttaattttc gggggtgtta gagacaacca gtggagtccg ctgctgtcgg
     8941 cgtccactct ctttcccctt gttacaaata gagtgtaaca acatggttca cctgtcttgg
     9001 tccctgcctg ggacacatct taataacccc agtatcatat tgcactagga ttatgtgttg
     9061 cccatagcca taaattcgtg tgagatggac atccagtctt tacggcttgt ccccacccca
     9121 tggatttcta ttgttaaaga tattcagaat gtttcattcc tacactagta tttattgccc
     9181 aaggggtttg tgagggttat attggtgtca tagcacaatg ccaccactga accccccgtc
     9241 caaattttat tctgggggcg tcacctgaaa ccttgttttc gagcacctca catacacctt
     9301 actgttcaca actcagcagt tattctatta gctaaacgaa ggagaatgaa gaagcaggcg
     9361 aagattcagg agagttcact gcccgctcct tgatcttcag ccactgccct tgtgactaaa
     9421 atggttcact accctcgtgg aatcctgacc ccatgtaaat aaaaccgtga cagctcatgg
     9481 ggtgggagat atcgctgttc cttaggaccc ttttactaac cctaattcga tagcatatgc
     9541 ttcccgttgg gtaacatatg ctattgaatt agggttagtc tggatagtat atactactac
     9601 ccgggaagca tatgctaccc gtttagggtt aacaaggggg ccttataaac actattgcta
     9661 atgccctctt gagggtccgc ttatcggtag ctacacaggc ccctctgatt gacgttggtg
     9721 tagcctcccg tagtcttcct gggcccctgg gaggtacatg tcggccgcaa aaggatctag
     9781 gtgaagatcc tttttgataa tctcatgacc aaaatccctt aacgtgagtt ttcgttccac
     9841 tgagcgtcag accccgtaga aaagatcaaa ggatcttctt gagatccttt ttttctgcgc
     9901 gtaatctgct gcttgcaaac aaaaaaacca ccgctaccag cggtggtttg tttgccggat
     9961 caagagctac caactctttt tccgaaggta actggcttca gcagagcgca gataccaaat
    10021 actgttcttc tagtgtagcc gtagttaggc caccacttca agaactctgt agcaccgcct
    10081 acatacctcg ctctgctaat cctgttacca gtggctgctg ccagtggcga taagtcgtgt
    10141 cttaccgggt tggactcaag acgatagtta ccggataagg cgcagcggtc gggctgaacg
    10201 gggggttcgt gcacacagcc cagcttggag cgaacgacct acaccgaact gagataccta
    10261 cagcgtgagc tatgagaaag cgccacgctt cccgaaggga gaaaggcgga caggtatccg
    10321 gtaagcggca gggtcggaac aggagagcgc acgagggagc ttccaggggg aaacgcctgg
    10381 tatctttata gtcctgtcgg gtttcgccac ctctgacttg agcgtcgatt tttgtgatgc
    10441 tcgtcagggg ggcggagcct atggaaaaac gccagcaacg cggccttttt acggttcctg
    10501 gccttttgct ggccttttgc tcacatgttc tttcctgcgt tatcccctga ttctgtggat
    10561 aaccgtatta ccgcctttga gtgagctgat accgctcgcc gcagccgaac gaccgagcgc
    10621 agcgagtcag tgagcgagga agcggaag
//
